Addgene plasmid #10694: 1354 pcDNA3 flag FKHR deltaDB
Depositing lab: William Sellers.
Backbone
  Vector backbone: pcDNA3
  Backbone manufacturer: Invitrogen
  Backbone size w/o insert (bp): 5446
  Vector type: Mammalian Expression
  Selectable markers: Neomycin (select with G418)
Growth in bacteria
  Bacterial resistance: Ampicillin, 100 μg/mL
  Growth temperature: 37°C
  Growth strain: DH5alpha
  Copy number: High Copy
Gene/Insert
  Gene/Insert name: FKHR deltaDB (alt names: FOXO1A; FKHR)
  Species: H. sapiens (human)
  Insert size (bp): 1900
  Mutation: deletion of amino acids 208-220
  Entrez Gene: FOXO1 (a.k.a. FKH1, FKHR, FOXO1A)
  Tag / fusion protein: flag (N terminal on backbone)
  Cloning method: Restriction Enzyme; 5′ cloning site BamHI (not destroyed); 3′ cloning site XbaI (not destroyed)
  Sequencing primers: 5′ T7
Terms and licenses: Academic/Nonprofit Terms; Industry Terms: Not Available to Industry
How to cite: 1354 pcDNA3 flag FKHR deltaDB was a gift from William Sellers (Addgene plasmid # 10694 ; http://n2t.net/addgene:10694 ; RRID:Addgene_10694)
