[The description below was written by a language model from this plasmid's Addgene catalogue record.]
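Description:
1354 pcDNA3 flag FKHR deltaDB is a mammalian expression plasmid built on the Invitrogen pcDNA3 backbone (about 5.4 kb without insert). It carries a roughly 1.9 kb human FOXO1 (FKHR, FOXO1A) coding insert cloned between BamHI and XbaI sites, both of which remain intact. The plasmid is maintained in E. coli at high copy under ampicillin selection. Its neomycin resistance marker allows G418 selection of transfected mammalian cells, so it can be used for stable lines as well as transient expression. The record does not list the promoter or provide a feature table. pcDNA3 vectors conventionally drive the insert from the CMV immediate-early promoter, with a T7 promoter upstream of the cloning site, which fits the listed T7 sequencing primer.

The encoded protein is the forkhead transcription factor FOXO1 with an N-terminal FLAG epitope supplied by the backbone, which allows detection or immunoprecipitation with anti-FLAG antibodies. The insert carries a deletion of amino acids 208–220. The "deltaDB" name suggests that this deletion is meant to disrupt the DNA-binding function of the forkhead domain, although the record gives only the deleted residues and not their functional consequence. A construct of this type is typically used alongside wild-type or other mutant FKHR expression plasmids. Such comparisons test whether cellular effects of FOXO1 overexpression, such as changes in target gene transcription, depend on direct DNA binding. The record does not state a specific intended experiment.
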