>Addgene plasmid #10694 | 1354 pcDNA3 flag FKHR deltaDB | addgene partial sequence | sequence record 17655 | T7 5'-TAATACGACTCACTATAGGG-3'
ATGGCCGAGGCGCCTCAGGTGGTGGAGATCGACCCGGACTTCGAGCCGCTGCCCCGGCCGCGCTCGTGCA
CCTGGCCGCTGCCCAGGCCGGAGTTTAGCCAGTCCAACTCGGCCACCTCCAGCCCGGCGCCGTCGGGCAG
CGCGGCTGCCAACCCCGACGCCGCGGCGGGCCTGCCCTCGGCCTCGGCTGCCGCTGTCAGCGCCGACTTC
ATGAGCAACCTGAGCTTGCTGGAGGAGAGCGAGGACTTCCCGCAGGCGCCCGGCTCCGTGGCGGCGGCGG
TGGCGGCGGCGGCCGCCGCGGCCGTCACCGGGGGGCTGTACGGGGACT
